Addgene plasmid #13991: RCAS (A) shh (CT#251)
Depositing lab: Cliff Tabin. Depositing organization: Harvard Medical School. Publication: Sonic hedgehog mediates the polarizing activity of the ZPA. Riddle RD, Johnson RL, Laufer E, Tabin C. Cell. 1993 Dec 31. 75(7):1401-16. 10.1016/0092-8674(93)90626-2 PubMed 8269518.
Backbone
  Vector backbone: RCASBP(A)
  Backbone size w/o insert (bp): 11600
  Vector type: Retroviral ; avian expression
Growth in bacteria
  Bacterial resistance: Ampicillin, 100 μg/mL
  Growth temperature: 37°C
  Growth strain: DH5alpha
  Copy number: Low Copy
Gene/Insert
  Gene/Insert name: shh (alt name: sonic hedgehog)
  Species: G. gallus (chicken)
  Insert size (bp): 1500
  Entrez Gene: SHH (a.k.a. ShhNC)
  Cloning method: Restriction Enzyme; 5′ cloning site ClaI (not destroyed); 3′ cloning site ClaI (not destroyed)
  Sequencing primers: 5′ RCAS-F
Terms and licenses: Academic/Nonprofit Terms; Industry Terms: Not Available to Industry
How to cite: RCAS (A) shh (CT#251) was a gift from Cliff Tabin (Addgene plasmid # 13991 ; http://n2t.net/addgene:13991 ; RRID:Addgene_13991)
