[The description below was written by a language model from this plasmid's Addgene catalogue record.]
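Description:
RCAS (A) shh (CT#251) is a retroviral vector for gene delivery and expression in avian cells, built on the RCASBP(A) backbone of about 11.6 kb. RCAS vectors are replication-competent proviral constructs derived from avian Rous sarcoma virus. They retain the viral LTRs and the gag, pol and env genes, and a cloning site takes the place of the src oncogene. The "BP" designation refers to the Bryan high-titre polymerase variant, and "(A)" denotes the subgroup A envelope, which limits infection to cells carrying the matching avian receptor. In bacteria the plasmid is selected with ampicillin and is recorded as low copy. No feature table is provided, so the bacterial origin and the exact arrangement of viral elements are not itemised in the record.

The payload is a chicken (Gallus gallus) sonic hedgehog (shh) insert of about 1.5 kb. It was cloned into the ClaI site, which is preserved at both ends. Because a single enzyme was used, orientation depends on the chosen clone. The record names no separate internal promoter. In RCAS vectors generally, an insert at the ClaI site is expressed from a spliced transcript driven by the viral LTR. Because the virus is replication-competent, transfecting permissive avian cells yields infectious particles that spread through the culture or through infected embryonic tissue, giving sustained and widespread misexpression of the insert. The associated publication concerns sonic hedgehog as the mediator of the polarizing activity of the ZPA, the zone of polarizing activity in the developing limb bud. This fits use of the construct for ectopic Shh expression in chick embryos to study patterning.
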