>Addgene plasmid #13991 | RCAS (A) shh (CT#251) | addgene partial sequence | sequence record 20185 | RCAS-F 5'-ACATGGGTGGTGGTATAGCGCTTGCG-3'
AGACAGCTATTGGTAATTGTGAAATACGCTTTTGTCTGTGTGCTGCAGGAGCTGAGCTGACTCTGCTGGT
GGCCTCGCGTACCACTGTGGCATCGATTCTAGACCACTGTGGCCAGGCGGTAGCTGGGACGTGCAGCCGA
CCACCATGCTGCTGTTGACAAGAATTCTCTTGGTGGGCTTCATCTGCGCTCTTTTAGTCTCCTCTGGGCT
GACTTGTGGACCAGGCAGGGGCATTGGAAAAAGGAGGCACCCCAAAAAGCTGACCCCGTTAGCCTATAAG
CAGTTTATTCCCAATGTGGCAGAGAAGACCCTAGGGGCCAGTGGAAGATATGAAGGGAAGATCACAAGAA
ACTCCGAGAGATTTAAAGAACTAACCCCAAATTACAACCCTGACATTATTTTTAAGGATGAAGAGAACAC
GGGAGCTGACAGACTGATGACTCAGCGCTGCAAGGACAAGCTGAATGCCCTGGCGATCTCGGTGATGAAC
CAGTGGCCCGGGGTGAAGCTGCGGGTGACCGAGGGCTGGGACGAGGATGGCCATCACTCCGAGGAATCGC
TGCACTACGAGGGTCGCGCCGTGGACATCACCACGTCGGATCGGGACCGCAGCAAGTACGGAATGCTGGC
CCGCCTCGCCGTCGAGGCCGGCTTCGACTGGGTCTACTACGAGTCCAAGGCGCACATCCACTGCTCCGTC
AAAGC
